Addgene plasmid #121066: pUHD-AID
Purpose: (Empty Backbone) vector expresses AID-fusion protein under TRE promoter and with puromycin resistance selection
Depositing lab: Randy Poon. Depositing organization: Hong Kong University of Science and Technology. Publication: Conditional gene inactivation by combining tetracycline-mediated transcriptional repression and auxin-inducible degron-mediated degradation. Ng LY, Ma HT, Liu JCY, Huang X, Lee N, Poon RYC. Cell Cycle. 2018 Dec 23. doi: 10.1080/15384101.2018.1563395. PubMed 30582405.
Backbone
  Vector backbone: pUHD-P1
  Backbone size (bp): 5038
  Modifications to backbone: AID-fusion
  Vector type: Mammalian Expression
  Promoter: TRE
  Selectable markers: Puromycin
  Tag / fusion protein: AID (N terminal on backbone)
Growth in bacteria
  Bacterial resistance: Ampicillin, 100 μg/mL
  Growth temperature: 37°C
  Growth strain: DH5alpha
  Copy number: Unknown
Gene/Insert
  Cloning method: Restriction Enzyme
  Sequencing primers: 5′ pLNCX5
Terms and licenses: Academic/Nonprofit Terms; Industry Terms: Not Available to Industry
How to cite: pUHD-AID was a gift from Randy Poon (Addgene plasmid # 121066 ; http://n2t.net/addgene:121066 ; RRID:Addgene_121066)
