[The description below was written by a language model from this plasmid's Addgene catalogue record and pLannotate feature annotations shown in this document.]
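Description:
pUHD-AID is an empty mammalian expression backbone of about 5 kb, derived from pUHD-P1, for producing proteins fused to an auxin-inducible degron under tetracycline-regulated transcription. It is propagated in E. coli through a high-copy ColE1/pUC-type origin and selected with ampicillin via the β-lactamase gene and its native promoter. For selection in mammalian cells it carries a separate cassette in which the mouse PGK promoter drives puromycin N-acetyltransferase.

The expression unit begins with a tight TRE promoter, made of seven tet operator repeats upstream of a minimal CMV promoter. It is followed by the mini-AID coding sequence, the minimal degron from Arabidopsis IAA17. A fragment of a pUC-type multiple cloning site lies downstream, and a gene of interest is inserted by restriction cloning so that the degron sits at the N terminus of the encoded protein. An SV40 polyadenylation signal is annotated next to the cloning region, though on the opposite strand in the generated table. Several short annotated fragments (SV40 large T antigen, str, cat promoter and CmR, lacI) appear to be leftovers of the backbone's construction rather than functional elements.

The design allows two layers of conditional control. Transcription from the TRE depends on a tetracycline-controlled transactivator and can be switched with tetracycline or doxycycline. The AID-tagged protein can also be rapidly degraded when auxin is added to cells expressing the TIR1 F-box protein. Neither the transactivator nor TIR1 is encoded on this plasmid, so both must be supplied separately. The associated publication describes combining these two mechanisms for conditional gene inactivation.
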