Features (pLannotate 1.2.2; 14 found; start..end, strand, type, name):
      3..317     +  promoter       tight TRE promoter: Tet-responsive promoter PTight, consisting of seven tet operator sequences followed by the minimal CMV promoter
    578..781     +  CDS            mini-AID: minimal degron from the auxin-responsive IAA17 protein of Arabidopsis thaliana (Kubota et al., 2013) acts as an auxin-inducible degron (AID) in the presence of TIR1
   1133..1166    +  misc_feature   MCS (fragment): pUC18/19 multiple cloning site
   1167..1301    -  polyA_signal   SV40 poly(A) signal: SV40 polyadenylation signal
   1324..1407    -  CDS            large T antigen (fragment): large T antigen from SV40 (simian virus 40)
   1401..1631    -  CDS            str (fragment): STR_KLEPN - Protein inferred from homology: Swiss-Prot protein existence level 3. The aminoglycoside phosphotransferases achieve inactivation of their antibiotic substrates by phosphorylation. From Klebsiella pneumoniae.
   1645..2144    +  promoter       PGK promoter: mouse phosphoglycerate kinase 1 promoter
   2169..2768    +  CDS            PuroR: puromycin N-acetyltransferase; pac from Streptomyces alboniger; confers resistance to puromycin
   2836..2864    +  promoter       cat promoter (fragment): promoter of the E. coli cat gene encoding chloramphenicol acetyltransferase
   2865..2981    +  CDS            CmR (fragment): chloramphenicol acetyltransferase; cat; confers resistance to chloramphenicol
   2976..3032    -  CDS            lacI (fragment): lac repressor; lacI; The lac repressor binds to the lac operator to inhibit transcription in E. coli. This inhibition can be relieved by adding lactose or isopropyl-β-D-thiogalactopyranoside (IPTG).
   3215..3803    -  rep_origin     ori: high-copy-number ColE1/pMB1/pBR322/pUC origin of replication
   3974..4834    -  CDS            AmpR: β-lactamase; bla; confers resistance to ampicillin, carbenicillin, and related antibiotics
   4835..4939    -  promoter       AmpR promoter: bla
>Addgene plasmid #121066 | pUHD-AID | addgene full sequence | sequence record 234217 | Addgene NGS Result
TCGAGTTTACTCCCTATCAGTGATAGAGAACGTATGTCGAGTTTACTCCCTATCAGTGATAGAGAACGAT
GTCGAGTTTACTCCCTATCAGTGATAGAGAACGTATGTCGAGTTTACTCCCTATCAGTGATAGAGAACGT
ATGTCGAGTTTACTCCCTATCAGTGATAGAGAACGTATGTCGAGTTTATCCCTATCAGTGATAGAGAACG
TATGTCGAGTTTACTCCCTATCAGTGATAGAGAACGTATGTCGAGGTAGGCGTGTACGGTGGGAGGCCTA
TATAAGCAGAGCTCGTTTAGTGAACCGTCAGATCGCCTGGAGACGCCATCCACGCTGTTTTGACCTCCAT
AGAAGAGACCGGGACCGATCCAGCCTCCGCGGGCTAGCATGGGCAGTGTCGAGCTGAATCTGAGGGAGAC
TGAGCTGTGTCTTGGTCTTCCCGGTGGAGATACAGTGGCTCCGGTAACCGGAAACAAGAGAGGGTTCTCA
GAGACGGTTGATCTGAAGCTAAATCTGAATAATGAGCCTGCAAACAAGGAAGGATCTACGACTCATGACG
TCGTGACTTTTGATTCCAAGGAGAAGAGTGCTTGTCCTAAAGATCCAGCCAAACCTCCGGCCAAGGCACA
AGTTGTGGGATGGCCACCGGTGAGATCATACCGGAAGAACGTGATGGTTTCCTGCCAAAAATCAAGCGGT
GGCCCGGAGGCGGCGGCGTTCGTGAAGGTATCAATGGACGGAGCACCGTACTTGAGGAAAATCGATTTGA
GGATGTATAAAAGCTACGATGAGCTTTCTAATGCTTTGTCCAACATGTTCAGCTCTTTTACGATGGGCAA
ACATGGAGGAGAAGAAGGAATGATAGACTTCATGAATGAGAGGAAATTGATGGATTTGGTGAATAGCTGG
GACTATGTTCCCTCTTATGAAGACAAAGACGGTGATTGGATGCTCGTCGGCGACGTTCCTTGGCCAATGT
TCGTCGATACATGCAAGCGTTTACGTCTCATGAAAGGATCGGATGCCATTGGTCTCGCTCCGAGGGCGAT
GGAGAAGTGCAAGAGCAGAGCTGCGGCCGGAGCTGGTGCAGGCGCTGGAGCGGGTGCCGATATCCTATTC
ACCATGGCTCGAGAATTCGAGCTCGGTACCCGGGGATCCTCTAGAGGATCCAGACATGATAAGATACATT
GATGAGTTTGGACAAACCACAACTAGAATGCAGTGAAAAAAATGCTTTATTTGTGAAATTTGTGATGCTA
TTGCTTTATTTGTAACCATTATAAGCTGCAATAAACAAGTTAACAACAACAATTGCATTCATTTTATGTT
TCAGGTTCAGGGGGAGGTGTGGGAGGTTTTTTAAAGCAAGTAAAACCTCTACAAATGTGGTATGGCTGAT
TATGATCCTGCAAGCCTCGTCGTCCTGGCCGGACCACGCTATCTGTGCAAGGTCCCCGGCCCCGGACGCG
CGCTCCATGAGCAGAGCGCCCGCCGCCGAGGCGAAGACTCGGGCGGCGCCCTGCCCGTCCCACCAGGTCA
ACAGGCGGTAACCGGCCTCTTCATCGGGAATGCGCGCGACCTTCAGCATCGCCGGCATGTCCCCCTGGCG
GACGGGAAGTATCCAGCTCGACCAAGCTTCTACCGGGTAGGGGAGGCGCTTTTCCCAAGGCAGTCTGGAG
CATGCGCTTTAGCAGCCCCGCTGGGCACTTGGCGCTACACAAGTGGCCTCTGGCCTCGCACACATTCCAC
ATCCACCGGTAGGCGCCAACCGGCTCCGTTCTTTGGTGGCCCCTTCGCGCCACCTTCTACTCCTCCCCTA
GTCAGGAAGTTCCCCCCCGCCCCGCAGCTCGCGTCGTGCAGGACGTGACAAATGGAAGTAGCACGTCTCA
CTAGTCTCGTGCAGATGGACAGCACCGCTGAGCAATGGAAGCGGGTAGGCCTTTGGGGCAGCGGCCAATA
GCAGCTTTGCTCCTTCGCTTTCTGGGCTCAGAGGCTGGGAAGGGGTGGGTCCGGGGGCGGGCTCAGGGGC
GGGCTCAGGGGCGGGGCGGGCGCCCGAAGGTCCTCCGGAGGCCCGGCATTCTGCACGCTTCAAAAGCGCA
CGTCTGCCGCGCTGTTCTCCTCTTCCTCATCTCCGGGCCTTTCGACCTGCAGCCCAAGCTAGCTTACCAT
GACCGAGTACAAGCCCACGGTGCGCCTCGCCACCCGCGACGACGTCCCCAGGGCCGTACGCACCCTCGCC
GCCGCGTTCGCCGACTACCCCGCCACGCGCCACACCGTCGATCCGGACCGCCACATCGAGCGGGTCACCG
AGCTGCAAGAACTCTTCCTCACGCGCGTCGGGCTCGACATCGGCAAGGTGTGGGTCGCGGACGACGGCGC
CGCGGTGGCGGTCTGGACCACGCCGGAGAGCGTCGAAGCGGGGGCGGTGTTCGCCGAGATCGGCCCGCGC
ATGGCCGAGTTGAGCGGTTCCCGGCTGGCCGCGCAGCAACAGATGGAAGGCCTCCTGGCGCCGCACCGGC
CCAAGGAGCCCGCGTGGTTCCTGGCCACCGTCGGCGTCTCGCCCGACCACCAGGGCAAGGGTCTGGGCAG
CGCCGTCGTGCTCCCCGGAGTGGAGGCGGCCGAGCGCGCCGGGGTGCCCGCCTTCCTGGAGACCTCCGCG
CCCCGCAACCTCCCCTTCTACGAGCGGCTCGGCTTCACCGTCACCGCCGACGTCGAGGTGCCCGAAGGAC
CGCGCACCTGGTGCATGACCCGCAAGCCCGGTGCCTGACGCCCGCCCCACGACCCGCAGCGCCCGACCGA
AAGGAGCGCACGACCCCATGCATCGATAAGCTTGGCGAGATTTTCAGGAGCTAAGGAAGCTAAAATGGAG
AAAAAAATCACTGGATATACCACCGTTGATATATCCCAATGGCATCGTAAAGAACATTTTGAGGCATTTC
AGTCAGTTGCTCAATGTACCTATAACCAGACCGTTCAGCTGCATTAATGAATCGGCCAACGCGCGGGGAG
AGGCGGTTTGCGTATTGGGCGCTCTTCCGCTTCCTCGCTCACTGACTCGCTGCGCTCGGTCGTTCGGCTG
CGGCGAGCGGTATCAGCTCACTCAAAGGCGGTAATACGGTTATCCACAGAATCAGGGGATAACGCAGGAA
AGAACATGTGAGCAAAAGGCCAGCAAAAGGCCAGGAACCGTAAAAAGGCCGCGTTGCTGGCGTTTTTCCA
TAGGCTCCGCCCCCCTGACGAGCATCACAAAAATCGACGCTCAAGTCAGAGGTGGCGAAACCCGACAGGA
CTATAAAGATACCAGGCGTTTCCCCCTGGAAGCTCCCTCGTGCGCTCTCCTGTTCCGACCCTGCCGCTTA
CCGGATACCTGTCCGCCTTTCTCCCTTCGGGAAGCGTGGCGCTTTCTCATAGCTCACGCTGTAGGTATCT
CAGTTCGGTGTAGGTCGTTCGCTCCAAGCTGGGCTGTGTGCACGAACCCCCCGTTCAGCCCGACCGCTGC
GCCTTATCCGGTAACTATCGTCTTGAGTCCAACCCGGTAAGACACGACTTATCGCCACTGGCAGCAGCCA
CTGGTAACAGGATTAGCAGAGCGAGGTATGTAGGCGGTGCTACAGAGTTCTTGAAGTGGTGGCCTAACTA
CGGCTACACTAGAAGAACAGTATTTGGTATCTGCGCTCTGCTGAAGCCAGTTACCTTCGGAAAAAGAGTT
GGTAGCTCTTGATCCGGCAAACAAACCACCGCTGGTAGCGGTGGTTTTTTTGTTTGCAAGCAGCAGATTA
CGCGCAGAAAAAAAGGATCTCAAGAAGATCCTTTGATCTTTTCTACGGGGTCTGACGCTCAGTGGAACGA
AAACTCACGTTAAGGGATTTTGGTCATGAGATTATCAAAAAGGATCTTCACCTAGATCCTTTTAAATTAA
AAATGAAGTTTTAAATCAATCTAAAGTATATATGAGTAAACTTGGTCTGACAGTTACCAATGCTTAATCA
GTGAGGCACCTATCTCAGCGATCTGTCTATTTCGTTCATCCATAGTTGCCTGACTCCCCGTCGTGTAGAT
AACTACGATACGGGAGGGCTTACCATCTGGCCCCAGTGCTGCAATGATACCGCGAGACCCACGCTCACCG
GCTCCAGATTTATCAGCAATAAACCAGCCAGCCGGAAGGGCCGAGCGCAGAAGTGGTCCTGCAACTTTAT
CCGCCTCCATCCAGTCTATTAATTGTTGCCGGGAAGCTAGAGTAAGTAGTTCGCCAGTTAATAGTTTGCG
CAACGTTGTTGCCATTGCTACAGGCATCGTGGTGTCACGCTCGTCGTTTGGTATGGCTTCATTCAGCTCC
GGTTCCCAACGATCAAGGCGAGTTACATGATCCCCCATGTTGTGCAAAAAAGCGGTTAGCTCCTTCGGTC
CTCCGATCGTTGTCAGAAGTAAGTTGGCCGCAGTGTTATCACTCATGGTTATGGCAGCACTGCATAATTC
TCTTACTGTCATGCCATCCGTAAGATGCTTTTCTGTGACTGGTGAGTACTCAACCAAGTCATTCTGAGAA
TAGTGTATGCGGCGACCGAGTTGCTCTTGCCCGGCGTCAACACGGGATAATACCGCGCCACATAGCAGAA
CTTTAAAAGTGCTCATCATTGGAAAACGTTCTTCGGGGCGAAAACTCTCAAGGATCTTACCGCTGTTGAG
ATCCAGTTCGATGTAACCCACTCGTGCACCCAACTGATCTTCAGCATCTTTTACTTTCACCAGCGTTTCT
GGGTGAGCAAAAACAGGAAGGCAAAATGCCGCAAAAAAGGGAATAAGGGCGACACGGAAATGTTGAATAC
TCATACTCTTCCTTTTTCAATATTATTGAAGCATTTATCAGGGTTATTGTCTCATGAGCGGATACATATT
TGAATGTATTTAGAAAAATAAACAAATAGGGGTTCCGCGCACATTTCCCCGAAAAGTGCCACCTGACGTC
TAAGAAACCATTATTATCATGACATTAACCTATAAAAATAGGCGTATCACGAGGCCCTTTCGTCTTCAC
